Addgene plasmid #17416: pENTR4-FKBP12DD N-term C (w385-10)
Purpose: (Empty Backbone) Gateway entry vector for Degron, N-term, frame C
Depositing lab: Eric Campeau & Paul Kaufman. Depositing organization: University of Massachusetts, Worcester. Publication: A versatile viral system for expression and depletion of proteins in mammalian cells. Campeau E, Ruhl VE, Rodier F, Smith CL, Rahmberg BL, Fuss JO, Campisi J, Yaswen P, Cooper PK, Kaufman PD.. PLoS One. 2009 Aug 6;4(8):e6529. 10.1371/journal.pone.0006529 PubMed 19657394.
Backbone
  Vector backbone: pENTR4
  Backbone manufacturer: Invitrogen
  Backbone size (bp): 2602
  Vector type: Mammalian Expression ; Entry vector
Growth in bacteria
  Bacterial resistance: Kanamycin, 50 μg/mL
  Growth temperature: 37°C
  Growth strain: DH5alpha
  Growth instructions: TOP10F', 37oC
  Copy number: High Copy
Gene/Insert
  Gene/Insert name: None
  Tag / fusion protein: FKBP12DD (L106P) (N terminal on backbone)
  Cloning method: Restriction Enzyme
  Sequencing primers: 5′ ENTRforw; 3′ ENTRrev
Terms and licenses: Academic/Nonprofit Terms; Industry Terms: Not Available to Industry
How to cite: pENTR4-FKBP12DD N-term C (w385-10) was a gift from Eric Campeau & Paul Kaufman (Addgene plasmid # 17416 ; http://n2t.net/addgene:17416 ; RRID:Addgene_17416)
