[The description below was written by a language model from this plasmid's Addgene catalogue record and pLannotate feature annotations shown in this document.]
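Description:
pENTR4-FKBP12DD N-term C is an empty Gateway entry vector built on the Invitrogen pENTR4 backbone (2,602 bp in total) and designed to place an FKBP12-derived destabilization domain at the N-terminus of a protein of interest. It is propagated in E. coli as a high-copy plasmid from a ColE1/pUC-type origin and selected with kanamycin through an aph(3')-Ia resistance gene. The annotation also flags a very short fragment resembling the RSF origin, which is probably a partial sequence match and not a second functional replicon. The rrnB T1 and T2 transcription terminators lie upstream of the cloning region, where they insulate the cassette from read-through transcription arising in the backbone.

The functional payload lies between the attL1 and attL2 recombination sites. It consists of the DD coding sequence, the L106P mutant of FKBP12, followed by a short stretch before attL2 where a gene can be inserted by restriction cloning. No insert is present in the deposited plasmid. The "C" in the name indicates one of several reading-frame variants, so users can choose the version that keeps their open reading frame in frame with the degron. The entry vector carries no annotated eukaryotic promoter. Expression depends on moving the DD-fusion cassette by an LR Clonase reaction into a destination vector, and the record associates this plasmid with a viral system for mammalian cells. DD-tagged proteins are rapidly degraded unless the domain is stabilized by the ligand Shield1, which gives tunable, reversible, small-molecule control of protein abundance. The construct is therefore suited to conditional expression and depletion studies in mammalian cells.
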