Features (pLannotate 1.2.2; 8 found; start..end, strand, type, name):
      1..46      +  rep_origin     RSF ori (fragment): Plasmids containing the RSF 1030 origin of replication can be propagated in E. coli cells that contain additional plasmids with compatible origins.
    106..149     -  terminator     rrnB T1 terminator: Escherichia coli rrnB; transcription terminator T1 from the E. coli rrnB gene
    281..308     +  terminator     rrnB T2 terminator: transcription terminator T2 from the E. coli rrnB gene
    358..457     +  protein_bind   attL1: mutant version of attL; recombination site for the Gateway® LR reaction LR Clonase™
    463..786     +  CDS            DD: destabilization domain that can be stabilized by Shield1 in the ProteoTuner™ system L106P mutant of FKBP12
    831..930     -  protein_bind   attL2: mutant version of attL; recombination site for the Gateway® LR reaction LR Clonase™
   1053..1862    +  CDS            KanR: aminoglycoside phosphotransferase; aph(3')-Ia; confers resistance to kanamycin in bacteria or G418 (Geneticin®) in eukaryotes
   1952..2540    +  rep_origin     ori: high-copy-number ColE1/pMB1/pBR322/pUC origin of replication
>Addgene plasmid #17416 | pENTR4-FKBP12DD N-term C (w385-10) | depositor full sequence | sequence record 8591 | Author sequence
CTTTCCTGCGTTATCCCCTGATTCTGTGGATAACCGTATTACCGCTAGCATGGATCTCGGGGACGTCTAA
CTACTAAGCGAGAGTAGGGAACTGCCAGGCATCAAATAAAACGAAAGGCTCAGTCGGAAGACTGGGCCTT
TCGTTTTATCTGTTGTTTGTCGGTGAACGCTCTCCTGAGTAGGACAAATCCGCCGGGAGCGGATTTGAAC
GTTGTGAAGCAACGGCCCGGAGGGTGGCGGGCAGGACGCCCGCCATAAACTGCCAGGCATCAAACTAAGC
AGAAGGCCATCCTGACGGATGGCCTTTTTGCGTTTCTACAAACTCTTCCTGTTAGTTAGTTACTTAAGCT
CGGGCCCCAAATAATGATTTTATTTTGACTGATAGTGACCTGTTCGTTGCAACAAATTGATAAGCAATGC
TTTTTTATAATGCCAACTTTGTACAAAAAAGCAGGCTCCACCATGGGAGTGCAGGTGGAAACCATCTCCC
CAGGAGACGGGCGCACCTTCCCCAAGCGCGGCCAGACCTGTGTGGTGCACTACACCGGGATGCTTGAAGA
TGGAAAGAAAGTCGATTCCTCCCGGGACAGAAACAAGCCCTTTAAGTTTATGCTAGGCAAGCAGGAGGTG
ATCCGAGGCTGGGAAGAAGGGGTTGCCCAGATGAGTGTGGGTCAGAGAGCCAAACTGACTATATCTCCAG
ATTATGCCTATGGTGCCACTGGGCACCCAGGCATCATCCCACCACATGCCACTCTCGTCTTCGATGTGGA
GCTTCTAAAACCGGAAGCTGGATCCGGTACCGAATTCGCGGCCGCACTCGAGATATCTAGACCCAGCTTT
CTTGTACAAAGTTGGCATTATAAGAAAGCATTGCTTATCAATTTGTTGCAACGAACAGGTCACTATCAGT
CAAAATAAAATCATTATTTGCCATCCAGCTGCAGCTCTGGCCCGTGTCTCAAAATCTCTGATGTTACATT
GCACAAGATAAAAATATATCATCATGAACAATAAAACTGTCTGCTTACATAAACAGTAATACAAGGGGTG
TTATGAGCCATATTCAACGGGAAACGTCGAGGCCGCGATTAAATTCCAACATGGATGCTGATTTATATGG
GTATAAATGGGCTCGCGATAATGTCGGGCAATCAGGTGCGACAATCTATCGCTTGTATGGGAAGCCCGAT
GCGCCAGAGTTGTTTCTGAAACATGGCAAAGGTAGCGTTGCCAATGATGTTACAGATGAGATGGTCAGAC
TAAACTGGCTGACGGAATTTATGCCTCTTCCGACCATCAAGCATTTTATCCGTACTCCTGGTGATGCATG
GTTACTCACCACTGCGATCCCCGGAAAAACAGCATTCCAGGTATTAGAAGAATATCCTGATTCAGGTGAA
AATATTGTTGATGCGCTGGCAGTGTTCCTGCGCCGGTTGCATTCGATTCCTGTTTGTAATTGTCCTTTTA
ACAGCGATCGCGTATTTCGTCTCGCTCAGGCGCAATCACGAATGAATAACGGTTTGGTTGATGCGAGTGA
TTTTGATGACGAGCGTAATGGCTGGCCTGTTGAACAAGTCTGGAAAGAAATGCATAAACTTTTGCCATTC
TCACCGGATTCAGTCGTCACTCATGGTGATTTCTCACTTGATAACCTTATTTTTGACGAGGGGAAATTAA
TAGGTTGTATTGATGTTGGACGAGTCGGAATCGCAGACCGATACCAGGATCTTGCCATCCTATGGAACTG
CCTCGGTGAGTTTTCTCCTTCATTACAGAAACGGCTTTTTCAAAAATATGGTATTGATAATCCTGATATG
AATAAATTGCAGTTTCATTTGATGCTCGATGAGTTTTTCTAATCAGAATTGGTTAATTGGTTGTAACATT
ATTCAGATTGGGCCCCGTTCCACTGAGCGTCAGACCCCGTAGAAAAGATCAAAGGATCTTCTTGAGATCC
TTTTTTTCTGCGCGTAATCTGCTGCTTGCAAACAAAAAAACCACCGCTACCAGCGGTGGTTTGTTTGCCG
GATCAAGAGCTACCAACTCTTTTTCCGAAGGTAACTGGCTTCAGCAGAGCGCAGATACCAAATACTGTTC
TTCTAGTGTAGCCGTAGTTAGGCCACCACTTCAAGAACTCTGTAGCACCGCCTACATACCTCGCTCTGCT
AATCCTGTTACCAGTGGCTGCTGCCAGTGGCGATAAGTCGTGTCTTACCGGGTTGGACTCAAGACGATAG
TTACCGGATAAGGCGCAGCGGTCGGGCTGAACGGGGGGTTCGTGCACACAGCCCAGCTTGGAGCGAACGA
CCTACACCGAACTGAGATACCTACAGCGTGAGCTATGAGAAAGCGCCACGCTTCCCGAAGGGAGAAAGGC
GGACAGGTATCCGGTAAGCGGCAGGGTCGGAACAGGAGAGCGCACGAGGGAGCTTCCAGGGGGAAACGCC
TGGTATCTTTATAGTCCTGTCGGGTTTCGCCACCTCTGACTTGAGCGTCGATTTTTGTGATGCTCGTCAG
GGGGGCGGAGCCTATGGAAAAACGCCAGCAACGCGGCCTTTTTACGGTTCCTGGCCTTTTGCTGGCCTTT
TGCTCACATGTT
