>Addgene plasmid #17416 | pENTR4-FKBP12DD N-term C (w385-10) | addgene partial sequence | sequence record 25903 | 17416 with pENTR-F
TCGTTGCAACAAATTGATAAGCAATGCTTTTTTATANNGCCAACTTTGTACAAAAAAGCANGCTCCACCA
TGGGAGTGCAGGTGGAAACCATCTCCCCAGGAGACGGGCGCACCTTCCCCAAGCGCGGCCAGACCTGTGT
GGTGCACTACACCGGGATGCTTGAAGATGGAAAGAAAGTCGATTCCTCCCGGGACAGAAACAAGCCCTTT
AAGTTTATGCTAGGCAAGCAGGAGGTGATCCGAGGCTGGGAAGAAGGGGTTGCCCAGATGAGTGTGGGTC
AGAGAGCCAAACTGACTATATCTCCAGATTATGCCTATGGTGCCACTGGGCACCCAGGCATCATCCCACC
ACATGCCACTCTCGTCTTCGATGTGGAGCTTCTAAAACCGGAAGCTGGATCCGGTACCGAATTCGCGGCC
GCACTCGAGATATCTAGACCCAGCTTTCTTGTACAAAGTTGGCATTATAANAAAGCATTGCTTATCAATT
TGTTGCAACGAACAGGTCACTATCAGTCAAAATAAAATCATTATTTG
